>Addgene plasmid #17073 | ZE32 Prickle-1-GFP-pCS2+ | addgene partial sequence | sequence record 22877 | SP6 5'-ATTTAGGTGACACTATAG-3'
GAGTAAAGGAGAAGACTTTTCACTGGAGTTGTCCCAATTCTTGTTGAATTAGATGGTGATGTTAATGGGC
ACAAATTTTCTGTCAGTGGAGAGGGTGAAGGTGATGCAACATACGGAAAACTTACCCTTAAATTTATTTG
CACTACTGGAAAACTACCTGTTCCATGGCCAACACTTGTCACTACTCTCACTTATGGTGTTCAATGCTTT
TCAAGATACCCAGATCATATGAAACGGCATGACTTTTTCAAGAGTGCCATGCCCGAAGGTTATGTACAGG
AAAGAACTATATTTTTCAAAGATGACGGGAACTACAAGACACGTGCTGAAGTCAAGTTTGAAGGTGATAC
CCTTGTTAATAGAATCGAGTTAAAAGGTATTGATTTTAAAGAAGATGGAAACATTCTTGGACACAAATTG
GAATACAACTATAACTCACACAATGTATACATCATGGCAGACAAACAAAAGAATGGAATCAAAGTTAACT
TCAAAATTAGACACAACATTGAAGATGGAAGCGTTCAACTAGCAGACCATTATCAACAAAATACTCCAAT
TGGCGATGGCCCTGTCCTTTTACCAGACAACCATTACCTGTCCACACAATCTGCCCTTTCGAAAGATCCC
AACGAAAAGAGAGACCACATGGTCCTTCTTGAGTTTGTAACAGCTGCTGGGATTACACATGGCATGGATG
AACTATACAAAGGATCCACCATGGAGCTGG
