>Addgene plasmid #17073 | ZE32 Prickle-1-GFP-pCS2+ | addgene partial sequence | sequence record 22878 | GFP-F 5'-GGTCCTTCTTGAGTTTGTAAC-3'
GNAGGATGACTATACAAAGGATCCACCATGGAGCTGGAGAATCACGGTGGGCTCCACATGGGGTCAAAGG
TCAACAAACTCACCTTGGGTTTCCAGCGCAGCTCCACGTCAGATGACGACTCCGGCTGCGCTCTGGAGGA
GTACGCCTGGGTGCCGCCCGGACTCAGACCAGAGCAGGTCGCGCTGTATTTCTCATGTCTCCCGGAGGAT
AAAGTCCCGTATGTGAACAGCCCCGGAGAGAAACAGCGCATTAAACAGCTCCTGTACCAGCTGCCTCCTC
ACGATAATGAAGTGCGGTACTGCCAGTCTCTGAGCGAAGAGGAGAAGAAGGAGCTGCACATGTTCAGCAT
ACAGAGAAAGAAAGAGGCGCTGGGACGAGGAACGCTCAAAATACTGCCCCGCACCGTACATCATGCAGCG
TGTGAACATTGTGGAGAGCGTCTCGGCGGGGGGGAGATGGCGGTGTGTGTGTCGCGGGCGGCAGCAGCAG
GTCAGTGTTGGCATCCGGCCTGCTTCACCTGCTCCACCTGCTCGGAGCTCCTGGTGGATCTCATTTACTT
CTATCATGATGGGAAAGTGCACTGCGGCCGACACNACNNNNATGANCAANCNCCCCNCTCCTCCTCCTGT
GATNAGATTATATTTGCGGATGAATGCNAAACAAAGCGCCTGNACTGAGANTNTTNNNCNTTTCTCTGGA
AGGGGGNGAGTTNTTCNGGNGNCNGCCTAATNTAAANAAGANGACGCCNTCTGTGNGGTGTTCCATCCTT
ATGNAAANNNNCGGCCNCCN
