[The description below was written by a language model from this plasmid's Addgene catalogue record.]
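Description:
ZE32 Prickle-1-GFP-pCS2+ is a zebrafish expression plasmid in which the zebrafish prickle-1 coding sequence (pk1, corresponding to the prickle1a gene; insert of about 2.7 kb) has been placed by restriction cloning into CS2+GFP-BB, a roughly 4.7 kb GFP-bearing derivative of the pCS2+ vector. The backbone supplies GFP upstream of the cloning site, so the product is Prickle-1 with an N-terminal GFP tag. The plasmid is propagated in E. coli under ampicillin selection. Its copy number is not recorded, and no feature table is available, so the origin of replication and the other backbone elements are not itemised in the record.

The depositor's notes show that the construct is meant mainly as a template for in vitro synthesis of sense mRNA from an SP6 promoter upstream of the fusion. Because the prickle-1 insert contains internal NotI and KpnI sites, those enzymes cannot be used to linearise the template, and BssHII is specified instead. pCS2+-family vectors generally also carry a CMV-derived promoter and an SV40 polyadenylation signal, which allow direct expression in vertebrate cells, but the record does not confirm these parts for this backbone.

RNA made from this plasmid suits injection into zebrafish embryos, both to overexpress Prickle-1 and to follow its subcellular localisation by GFP fluorescence. This matches the associated study, which identified zebrafish prickle as a modulator of noncanonical Wnt/Frizzled signalling that regulates gastrulation movements.
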