Addgene plasmid #17073: ZE32 Prickle-1-GFP-pCS2+
Depositing lab: Randall Moon. Depositing organization: University of Washington. Publication: Zebrafish prickle, a modulator of noncanonical Wnt/Fz signaling, regulates gastrulation movements. Veeman MT, Slusarski DC, Kaykas A, Louie SH, Moon RT. Curr Biol. 2003 Apr 15. 13(8):680-5. 10.1016/S0960-9822(03)00240-9 PubMed 12699626.
Backbone
  Vector backbone: CS2+GFP-BB
  Backbone size w/o insert (bp): 4700
  Vector type: Zebrafish Expression
Growth in bacteria
  Bacterial resistance: Ampicillin, 100 μg/mL
  Growth temperature: 37°C
  Growth strain: DH5alpha
  Copy number: Unknown
Gene/Insert
  Gene/Insert name: Prickle-1 (alt name: pk1)
  Species: D. rerio (zebrafish)
  Insert size (bp): 2700
  Entrez Gene: prickle1a (a.k.a. fk71b09, pk1, prickle1, wu:fk71b09)
  Tag / fusion protein: GFP (N terminal on backbone)
  Cloning method: Restriction Enzyme
  Sequencing primers: 5′ NA
Terms and licenses: Academic/Nonprofit Terms; Industry Terms: Not Available to Industry
Depositor comments: Description: Zebrafish prickle-1, cloned into the vector CS2+GFP-BB, to provide an N-terminal GFP. Species of Sequence Origin: zebrafish. Notes for Use: Has internal Not1, Kp1 sites, so linearize with BssH11 and transcribe SP6 for sense RNA. Select clones with amp. Reference: MT Veeman et al., Current Biology 13: 680-685 (2003).
How to cite: ZE32 Prickle-1-GFP-pCS2+ was a gift from Randall Moon (Addgene plasmid # 17073 ; http://n2t.net/addgene:17073 ; RRID:Addgene_17073)
